>Addgene plasmid #35574 | pcDNA-Caspase 12 | depositor partial sequence | sequence record 43838 | Author sequence, 5' end
GGATCAGGCGGCCGGAGGACACATGAAAGAGATCCAATCTACAAGATCAAAGGTTTGGCCAAGGACATGC
TGGATGGGGTTTTTGATGACCTGGTGGAGAAGAATGTTTTAAATGGAGATGAGTTACTCAAAATAGGGGA
AAGTGCGAGTTTCATCCTGAACAAGGCTGAGAATCTGGTTGAGAACTTCTTAGAGAAAACAGACATGGCA
GGAAAAATATTTGCTGGCCACATTGCCAATTCCCAGGAACAGCTGAGTTTACAATTTTCTAATGATGAGG
ATGATGGACCTCAGAAGATATGTACACCTTCTTCTCCATCAGAATCCAAGAGAAAAGTAGAGGATGATGA
AATGGAGGTAAATGCTGGATTGGCCCATGAATCACATCTAATGCTGACAGCTCCTCATGGACTCCAGAGC
TCAGAAGTCCAAGATACACTGAAGCTTTGTCCACGTGATCAGTTTTGTAAGATAAAGACAGAAAGGGCAA
AAGAGATATATCCAGTGATGGAGAAGGAGGGACGAACACGTCTGGCTCTCATCATCTGCAACAAAAAGTT
TGACTACCTTTTTGATAGAGATAATGCTGATACTGACATTTTGAACATGCAAGAACTACTTGAAAATCTT
GGATACTCTGTGGTGTTAAAGGAAAACCTTACAGCTCAGGAAATGGAGACAGAGTTAATGCAGTTTGCTG
GCCGTCCAGAGCACCAGTCCTCAGACAGCACATTCCTGGTGTTTATGTCCCATGGCATCCTGGAAGGAAT
CTGTGGGGTGAAGCACCGAAACAAAAAGCCAGATGTTCTTCATGATGACACTATCTTCAAAATTTTCAAC
AACTCTAACTGTCGGAGTCTGAGAAACNAACCCCAGATTCTCATCATGCAGGCCTGCAGAGGCAGATATA
ATGGAACTATTTGGGTATCCACAACCAAAGGGATAGCCACTGCTGATACAGATGAGGAACGTGTGTTGAG
CTGTAAATGGA
