>Addgene plasmid #35574 | pcDNA-Caspase 12 | depositor partial sequence | sequence record 43839 | Author sequence, 3' end of insert
ACAAGTCTCAGAGACCTATCTTCAAATTTTCACAACTCTAACTGTCGGAGTCTGAGAAACAAACCCAAGA
TTCTCATCATGCAGGCCTGCAGAGGCAGATATAATGGAACTATTTGGGTATCCACAAACAAAGGGATAGC
CACTGCTGATACAGATGAGGAACGTGTGTTGAGCTGTAAATGGAATAATAGTATAACAAAGGCCCATGTG
GAGACAGATTTCATTGCTTTCAAATCTTCTACCCCACATAATATTTCTTGGAAGGTAGGCAAGACTGGTT
CCCTCTTCATTTCCAAACTCATTGACTGCTTCAAAAAGTACTGTTGGTGTTATCATTTGGAGGAAATTTT
TCGAAAGGTTCAACACTCATTTGAGGTCCCAGGTGAACTGACCCAGATGCCCACTATTGAGAGAGTATCC
ATGACACGCTATTTCTACCTTTTTCCCGGGAATTAGGTCGAGCATGCATCTAGAGGGCCCTATTCTATAG
TGTCACCTAAATGCTAGAGCTCGCTGATCAGCCTCGACTGTGCCTTCTAGTTGCCAGCCATCTGTTGTTT
GCCCCTCCCCCGTGCCTTCCTTGACCCTGGAAGGTGCCACTCCCACTGTCCTTTCCTAATAAAATGAGGA
AATTGCATCGCATTGTCTGAGTAGGTGTCATTCTATTCTGGGGGGTGGGGTGGGGCAGGACAGCAAGGGG
GAGGATTGGGAAGACAATAGCAGGCATGCTGGGGATGCGGTGGGCTCTATGGCTTCTGAGGCGGAAAGAA
CCAGCTGGGGCTCTAGGGGGTATCCCC
[46 nt withheld, positions 798-843]
N
[77 nt withheld, positions 845-921]
CGCCGGCTTTCCCCGTCAAGCTCTAA
