>Addgene plasmid #35574 | pcDNA-Caspase 12 | addgene partial sequence | sequence record 45579 | CMV-F 5'-CGCAAATGGGCGGTAGGCGTG-3'
GAGAACCCACTGCTTACTGGCTTATCGAAATTAATACGACTCACTATAGGGAGACCCAAGCTTGGTACCG
AGCTCGGATCCATGGCGGCCAGGAGGACACATGAAAGAGATCCAATCTACAAGATCAAAGGTTTGGCCAA
GGACATGCTGGATGGGGTTTTTGATGACCTGGTGGAGAAGAATGTTTTAAATGGAGATGAGTTACTCAAA
ATAGGGGAAAGTGCGAGTTTCATCCTGAACAAGGCTGAGAATCTGGTTGAGAACTTCTTAGAGAAAACAG
ACATGGCAGGAAAAATATTTGCTGGCCACATTGCCAATTCCCAGGAACAGCTGAGTTTACAATTTTCTAA
TGATGAGGATGATGGACCTCAGAAGATATGTACACCTTCTTCTCCATCAGAATCCAAGAGAAAAGTAGAG
GATGATGAAATGGAGGTAAATGCTGGATTGGCCCATGAATCACATCTAATGCTGACAGCTCCTCATGGAC
TCCAGAGCTCAGAAGTCCAAGATACACTGAAGCTTTGTCCACGTGATCAGTTTTGTAAGATAAAGACAGA
AAGGGCAAAAGAGATATATCCAGTGATGGAGAAGGAGGGACGAACACGTCTGGCTCTCATCATCTGCAAC
AAAAAGTTTGACTACCTTTTTGATAGAGATAATGCTGATACTGACATTTTGAACATGCAAGAACTACTTG
AAAATCTTGGATACTCTGTGGTGTTAAAGGAAAACCTTACAGCTCAGGAAATGGAGACAGAGTTAATGCA
GTTTGCTGGCCGTCCAGAGCACCAGTCCTCAGACAGCACATTCCTGGTGTTTATGTCCCATGGCATCCTG
GAAGGAATCTGTGGGGTGA
