[The description below was written by a language model from this plasmid's Addgene catalogue record.]
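Description:
pcDNA-Caspase 12 is a mammalian expression plasmid built on the pcDNA3.1 backbone and carrying the full-length mouse caspase-12 coding sequence (Casp12, Mus musculus). It is propagated in E. coli as a high-copy plasmid under ampicillin selection. The record gives no feature table, so the regulatory elements are not listed explicitly. Vectors of the pcDNA3.1 family generally drive the insert from the strong constitutive CMV immediate-early promoter, terminate transcription with a downstream polyadenylation signal, and often carry a separate drug-resistance cassette for selecting stable mammalian transfectants. Which of these elements are present here, and which mammalian marker, is not stated. No epitope tag, fusion partner or reporter is recorded, nor are the cloning sites or any mutations, so the insert is best taken as the untagged, full-length procaspase unless sequence data show otherwise.

Caspase-12 is a cysteine protease of the caspase family, and the publication associated with this plasmid links it to apoptosis triggered specifically by endoplasmic reticulum stress and to the cytotoxicity of amyloid-beta. The construct is therefore suited to transient or stable overexpression of mouse caspase-12 in cultured mammalian cells. Likely uses include studying its processing and activation under ER stress, testing its contribution to cell death pathways, and supplying the protein in cells that lack it. It could also serve as a template for making catalytic or cleavage-site mutants, though the record itself does not describe specific applications beyond the published context.
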