Addgene plasmid #35574: pcDNA-Caspase 12
Depositing lab: Junying Yuan. Publication: Caspase-12 mediates endoplasmic-reticulum-specific apoptosis and cytotoxicity by amyloid-beta. Nakagawa T, Zhu H, Morishima N, Li E, Xu J, Yankner BA, Yuan J. Nature. 2000 Jan 6. 403(6765):98-103. 10.1038/47513 PubMed 10638761.
Backbone
  Vector backbone: pcDNA3.1
  Vector type: Mammalian Expression
Growth in bacteria
  Bacterial resistance: Ampicillin, 100 μg/mL
  Growth temperature: 37°C
  Growth strain: XL1 Blue
  Copy number: High Copy
Gene/Insert
  Gene/Insert name: Caspase 12 (alt name: full-length)
  Species: M. musculus (mouse)
  Entrez Gene: Casp12
Terms and licenses: Academic/Nonprofit Terms; Industry Terms: Not Available to Industry
How to cite: pcDNA-Caspase 12 was a gift from Junying Yuan (Addgene plasmid # 35574 ; http://n2t.net/addgene:35574 ; RRID:Addgene_35574)
